Addgene plasmid #157351: pD649-HAsp-IL6R-COMP5AP-AviTag-9xHis
Purpose: Mammalian expression of cell-surface protein extracellular domain fused to COMP5AP-AviTag-9xHis. Protein is secreted from cells.
Depositing lab: Chris Garcia. Depositing organization: Stanford University. Publication: A Human IgSF Cell-Surface Interactome Reveals a Complex Network of Protein-Protein Interactions. Wojtowicz WM, Vielmetter J, Fernandes RA, Siepe DH, Eastman CL, Chisholm GB, Cox S, Klock H, Anderson PW, Rue SM, Miller JJ, Glaser SM, Bragstad ML, Vance J, Lam AW, Lesley SA, Zinn K, Garcia KC. Cell. 2020 Aug 20;182(4):1027-1043.e17. doi: 10.1016/j.cell.2020.07.025. PubMed 32822567.
Backbone
  Vector backbone: pD649
  Backbone size w/o insert (bp): 7153
  Vector type: Mammalian Expression
Growth in bacteria
  Bacterial resistance: Ampicillin, 100 μg/mL
  Growth temperature: 37°C
  Growth strain: DH5alpha
  Copy number: High Copy
Gene/Insert
  Gene/Insert name: IL6R (alt name: IL6RA)
  Species: H. sapiens (human)
  Insert size (bp): 1038
  Entrez Gene: IL6R (a.k.a. CD126, HIES5, IL-1Ra, IL-6R, IL-6R-1, IL-6RA, IL6Q, IL6QTL, IL6RA, IL6RQ, gp80)
  Promoter: CMV/SP6
  Tag / fusion protein: COMP5AP-AviTag-9xHis (C terminal on backbone)
  Cloning method: Restriction Enzyme; 5′ cloning site GCGGCCGC (not destroyed); 3′ cloning site GGCGCGCC (not destroyed)
  Sequencing primers: 5′ ATTTAGGTGACACTATAG; 3′ CGTCGCACTCCATCACGGTG
Resource information
  A portion of this plasmid was derived from a plasmid made by: synthesis by ThermoFisher
Terms and licenses: Academic/Nonprofit Terms; Industry Terms: Not Available to Industry
Depositor comments: Some plasmids in this collection may have an IS4-like element ISVsa5 family transposase upstream of the CMV promoter.
How to cite: pD649-HAsp-IL6R-COMP5AP-AviTag-9xHis was a gift from Chris Garcia (Addgene plasmid # 157351 ; http://n2t.net/addgene:157351 ; RRID:Addgene_157351)
