[The description below was written by a language model from this plasmid's Addgene catalogue record and pLannotate feature annotations shown in this document.]
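Description:
pD649-HAsp-IL6R-COMP5AP-AviTag-9xHis is a mammalian expression plasmid built on the pD649 backbone for producing a secreted, multimerised form of the human IL6R (IL-6 receptor alpha, CD126/gp80) extracellular domain. It is maintained in E. coli as a high-copy plasmid through a ColE1/pUC-type origin with ampicillin selection (AmpR). The sequenced record totals about 8.2 kb. Transcription in mammalian cells is driven by the CMV immediate-early enhancer and promoter, followed by a fragment of CMV intron A. An SP6 phage promoter sits just upstream of the coding region and could support in vitro transcription. The transcript ends at a bGH polyadenylation signal.

The open reading frame begins with a heterologous signal peptide. The construct name calls it "HAsp", while the automated annotation matches part of it to a mouse IgH leader. This peptide directs the fusion into the secretory pathway. The IL6R ectodomain, cloned between retained NotI and AscI sites, is fused at its C terminus to the coiled-coil region of rat cartilage oligomeric matrix protein, which assembles into pentamers. This is followed by human placental alkaline phosphatase, an AviTag for enzymatic biotinylation and a polyhistidine tag, named 9xHis but annotated as 8xHis. Pentamerisation raises avidity for weak receptor–ligand contacts, the phosphatase provides an enzymatic readout, and the tags allow capture or purification. This design suits the extracellular interaction screening for which the collection of human cell-surface proteins was made. A second cassette with SV40 and EM7 promoters drives a puromycin resistance gene (annotated as a fragment) with an SV40 poly(A) signal, potentially allowing selection of stable cells. The depositor notes that some plasmids in the series may carry an IS4-like transposase insertion upstream of the CMV promoter; no such feature is annotated here.
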