Features (pLannotate 1.2.2; 24 found; start..end, strand, type, name):
     77..380     +  enhancer       CMV enhancer: human cytomegalovirus immediate early enhancer
    381..584     +  promoter       CMV promoter: human cytomegalovirus (CMV) immediate early promoter
    720..763     +  intron         CMV intron (fragment): modified intron A from human cytomegalovirus
    815..833     +  promoter       SP6 promoter: promoter for bacteriophage SP6 RNA polymerase
    837..874     +  CDS            IgH signal sequence (fragment): signal sequence from the mouse immunoglobulin heavy chain variable region
    959..2020    +  CDS            IL6R (fragment): IL6RA_HUMAN - Experimental evidence at protein level: Swiss-Prot protein existence level 1. [Soluble interleukin-6 receptor subunit alpha]: Soluble form of IL6 receptor (sIL6R) that acts as an agonist of IL6 activity (PubMed:21990364). The IL6:sIL6R complex (hyper-IL6) binds to IL6ST/gp130 on cell surfaces and induces signaling also on cells that do not express membrane-bound IL6R in a process called IL6 'trans- signaling'. sIL6R is causative for the proinflammatory properties of IL6 and an important player in the development of chronic inflammatory diseases (PubMed:21990364). In complex with
   2117..2296    +  CDS            Comp (fragment): COMP_RAT - Experimental evidence at protein level: Swiss-Prot protein existence level 1. May play a role in the structural integrity of cartilage via its interaction with other extracellular matrix proteins such as the collagens and fibronectin. Can mediate the interaction of chondrocytes with the cartilage extracellular matrix through interaction with cell surface integrin receptors. Could play a role in the pathogenesis of osteoarthritis. Potent suppressor of apoptosis in both primary chondrocytes and transformed cells. Suppresses apoptosis by blocking the activation of caspase-3 and by indu
   2284..3736    +  CDS            SEAP (fragment): secreted alkaline phosphatase from human placenta The natural enzyme has a C-terminal transmembrane sequence that is replaced by a GPI anchor.
   3761..3802    +  CDS            AviTag™ (fragment): peptide tag that allows for enzymatic biotinylation
   3806..3829    +  CDS            8xHis: 8xHis affinity tag
   3975..4086    +  polyA_signal   bGH poly(A) signal: bovine growth hormone polyadenylation signal
   4087..4195    +  rep_origin     f1 ori (fragment): f1 bacteriophage origin of replication; arrow indicates direction of (+) strand synthesis
   4209..4538    +  promoter       SV40 promoter: SV40 enhancer and early promoter
   4586..4633    +  promoter       EM7 promoter: synthetic bacterial promoter&nbsp
   4652..5251    +  CDS            PuroR (fragment): puromycin N-acetyltransferase; pac from Streptomyces; confers resistance to puromycin
   5261..5386    +  CDS            ble (fragment): BLE_KLEPN - Experimental evidence at protein level: Swiss-Prot protein existence level 1. Binding protein with a strong affinity to the bleomycin family of antibiotics. Binds to CL990; an antimitotic-antibiotic compound. From Klebsiella pneumoniae.
   5381..5502    +  polyA_signal   SV40 poly(A) signal: SV40 polyadenylation signal
   5555..6415    -  CDS            AmpR: β-lactamase; bla; confers resistance to ampicillin, carbenicillin, and related antibiotics
   6418..6514    -  promoter       AmpR promoter (fragment): bla
   6544..6568    -  CDS            KanR (fragment): aminoglycoside phosphotransferase; aph(3')-Ia; confers resistance to kanamycin
   6679..7267    +  rep_origin     ori: high-copy-number ColE1/pMB1/pBR322/pUC origin of replication
   7492..7509    +  terminator     rrnB T2 terminator (fragment): transcription terminator T2 from the E. coli rrnB gene
   7534..7553    -  CDS            lacZα (fragment): LacZα fragment of β-galactosidase; lacZ fragment
   8009..8025    +  protein_bind   lac operator: The lac repressor binds to the lac operator to inhibit transcription in E. coli. This inhibition can be relieved by adding lactose or isopropyl-β-D-thiogalactopyranoside (IPTG). lac repressor encoded by lacI
>Addgene plasmid #157351 | pD649-HAsp-IL6R-COMP5AP-AviTag-9xHis | addgene full sequence | sequence record 400999 | Addgene NGS Result
GGCATTGATTATTGACTAGTTATTAATAGTAATCAATTACGGGGTCATTAGTTCATAGCCCATATATGGA
GTTCCGCGTTACATAACTTACGGTAAATGGCCCGCCTGGCTGACCGCCCAACGACCCCCGCCCATTGACG
TCAATAATGACGTATGTTCCCATAGTAACGCCAATAGGGACTTTCCATTGACGTCAATGGGTGGAGTATT
TACGGTAAACTGCCCACTTGGCAGTACATCAAGTGTATCATATGCCAAGTACGCCCCCTATTGACGTCAA
TGACGGTAAATGGCCCGCCTGGCATTATGCCCAGTACATGACCTTATGGGACTTTCCTACTTGGCAGTAC
ATCTACGTATTAGTCATCGCTATTACCATGGTGATGCGGTTTTGGCAGTACATCAATGGGCGTGGATAGC
GGTTTGACTCACGGGGATTTCCAAGTCTCCACCCCATTGACGTCAATGGGAGTTTGTTTTGGCACCAAAA
TCAACGGGACTTTCCAAAATGTCGTAACAACTCCGCCCCATTGACGCAAATGGGCGGTAGGCGTGTACGG
TGGGAGGTCTATATAAGCAGAGCTCGTTTAGTGAACCGTCAGATCGCCTGGAGACGCCATCCACGCTGTT
TTGACCTCCATAGAAGACACCGGGACCGATCCAGCCTCCGCGGCCGGGAACGGTGCATTGGAACGCGGAT
TCCCCGTGCCAAGAGTGACGTAAGTACCGCCTATAGAGTCTATAGGCCCACCCCCTTGGCTTCGTTAGAA
CGCGGCTACAATTAATACATAACCTTATGTATCATACACATACGATTTAGGTGACACTATAGAATAACAT
CCACTTTGCCTTTCTCTCCACAGGTGTCCACTCCCAGGTCCAACTGCACCTCGGTTCTATCGAAAACGCG
CCTGCTAGCGCCACCATGAAGACCATCATTGCCCTGAGCTACATCTTCTGCCTGGTGTTCGCTGCGGCCG
CCTTGGCTCCTAGAAGATGTCCTGCTCAAGAGGTGGCCAGAGGCGTGTTGACATCTCTGCCTGGCGATAG
CGTGACCCTGACATGTCCTGGCGTGGAACCTGAGGATAATGCCACCGTGCACTGGGTGCTGAGAAAACCT
GCTGCCGGATCTCATCCTAGCAGATGGGCCGGAATGGGCCGTAGACTGCTGCTGAGATCTGTCCAGCTGC
ACGACAGCGGCAACTACAGCTGTTATAGAGCCGGCAGACCAGCCGGCACAGTGCATCTGCTTGTTGACGT
GCCACCTGAGGAACCCCAGCTGAGCTGCTTTAGAAAGAGCCCTCTGAGCAACGTCGTGTGCGAGTGGGGA
CCTAGAAGCACCCCTAGCCTGACAACAAAAGCCGTGCTGCTCGTGCGGAAGTTCCAGAATAGCCCTGCCG
AGGACTTCCAAGAGCCTTGCCAGTACAGCCAAGAGAGCCAGAAGTTCAGCTGTCAGCTGGCCGTGCCTGA
GGGCGATAGCAGCTTCTACATCGTGTCTATGTGCGTGGCCAGCAGCGTGGGCAGCAAGTTTAGCAAGACC
CAGACCTTCCAAGGCTGCGGCATTCTGCAACCCGATCCTCCAGCCAATATCACCGTGACCGCCGTGGCCA
GAAATCCCAGATGGCTGTCTGTGACCTGGCAGGACCCTCACAGCTGGAACAGCAGCTTTTACCGGCTGAG
ATTCGAGCTGCGGTACAGAGCCGAGAGAAGCAAGACCTTCACCACCTGGATGGTCAAGGACCTGCAGCAC
CACTGCGTGATCCATGATGCTTGGAGCGGACTGAGACACGTGGTGCAGCTGAGAGCCCAAGAGGAATTTG
GACAAGGCGAGTGGTCCGAATGGTCCCCTGAAGCTATGGGCACCCCTTGGACAGAGAGCAGAAGCCCTCC
TGCCGAGAATGAGGTGTCAACACCTATGCAGGCCCTGACCACCAACAAGGACGACGACAACATCCTGTTC
AGAGACAGCGCCAATGCCACCAGCCTGCCTGTGCAGGATTCTAGCTCTGTGCCTCTGCCTGGCGCGCCGG
AAGATCAAGTTGATCCAAGATTGATTGATGGCAAGGGCGGATCTCTGGAGGTGCTGTTCCAGGGACCAGG
CGGAAGCGGCAATCCCGGCGGCGATCTGGCCCCCCAGATGCTGCGCGAGCTGCAGGAGACCAATGCCGCC
CTGCAGGACGTGCGCGAGCTGCTGCGCCACCGCGTGAAGGAGATCACCTTCCTGAAGAACACCGTGATGG
AGTGCGACGCCTGCGGTATGCAGCCCTCTAGAGGCTCCGGCTCCATCATCCCAGTTGAGGAGGAGAACCC
GGACTTCTGGAACCGCGAGGCAGCCGAGGCCCTGGGTGCCGCCAAGAAGCTGCAGCCTGCACAGACAGCC
GCCAAGAACCTCATCATCTTCCTGGGCGATGGGATGGGGGTGTCTACGGTGACAGCTGCCAGGATCCTAA
AAGGGCAGAAGAAGGACAAACTGGGGCCTGAGATACCCCTGGCCATGGACCGCTTCCCATATGTGGCTCT
GTCCAAGACATACAATGTAGACAAACATGTGCCAGACAGTGGAGCCACAGCCACGGCCTACCTGTGCGGG
GTCAAGGGCAACTTCCAGACCATTGGCTTGAGTGCAGCCGCCCGCTTTAACCAGTGCAACACGACACGCG
GCAACGAGGTCATCTCCGTGATGAATCGGGCCAAGAAAGCAGGGAAGTCAGTGGGAGTGGTAACCACCAC
ACGAGTGCAGCACGCCTCGCCAGCCGGCACCTACGCCCACACGGTGAACCGCAACTGGTACTCGGACGCC
GACGTGCCTGCCTCGGCCCGCCAGGAGGGGTGCCAGGACATCGCTACGCAGCTCATCTCCAACATGGACA
TTGACGTGATCCTAGGTGGAGGCCGAAAGTACATGTTTCGCATGGGAACCCCAGACCCTGAGTACCCAGA
TGACTACAGCCAAGGTGGGACCAGGCTGGACGGGAAGAATCTGGTGCAGGAATGGCTGGCGAAGCGCCAG
GGTGCCCGGTATGTGTGGAACCGCACTGAGCTCATGCAGGCTTCCCTGGACCCGTCTGTGACCCATCTCA
TGGGTCTCTTTGAGCCTGGAGACATGAAATACGAGATCCACCGAGACTCCACACTGGACCCCTCCCTGAT
GGAGATGACAGAGGCTGCCCTGCGCCTGCTGAGCAGGAACCCCCGCGGCTTCTTCCTCTTCGTGGAGGGT
GGTCGCATCGACCATGGTCATCATGAAAGCAGGGCTTACCGGGCACTGACTGAGACGATCATGTTCGACG
ACGCCATTGAGAGGGCGGGCCAGCTCACCAGCGAGGAGGACACGCTGAGCCTCGTCACTGCCGACCACTC
CCACGTCTTCTCCTTCGGAGGCTACCCCCTGCGAGGGAGCTCCATCTTCGGGCTGGCCCCTGGCAAGGCC
CGGGACAGGAAGGCCTACACGGTCCTCCTATACGGAAACGGTCCAGGCTATGTGCTCAAGGACGGCGCCC
GGCCGGATGTTACCGAGAGCGAGAGCGGGAGCCCCGAGTATCGGCAGCAGTCAGCAGTGCCCCTGGACGA
AGAGACCCACGCAGGCGAGGACGTGGCGGTGTTCGCGCGCGGCCCGCAGGCGCACCTGGTTCACGGCGTG
CAGGAGCAGACCTTCATAGCGCACGTCATGGCCTTCGCCGCCTGCCTGGAGCCCTACACCGCCTGCGACC
TGGCGCCCCCCGCCGGCACCACCGACGCCGCGCACCCGGGTGGCGGAGGACTGAACGACATCTTCGAGGC
TCAGAAAATCGAATGGCACGAACATCACCATCACCATCACCATCACCATTAAGGCCGGCCTGTAGTCACT
GGCACAACGCGTTACCCGGTAAGCCAATCGGGTATACACGGTCGTCATACTGCAGACAGGGTTCTTCTAC
TTTGCAAGATAGTCTTGAGTAGTAAAATAAATAGATAGAGAAAATCAGCCTCGACTGTGCCTTCTAGTTG
CCAGCCATCTGTTGTTTGCCCCTCCCCCGTGCCTTCCTTGACCCTGGAAGGTGCCACTCCCACTGTCCTT
TCCTAATAAAATGAGGAAATTGCATCACAACACTCAACCCTATCTCGGTCTATTCTTTTGATTTATAAGG
GATTTTGCCGATTTCGGCCTATTGGTTAAAAAATGAGCTGATTTAACAAAAATTTAACGCGAATTAATTC
TGTGGAATGTGTGTCAGTTAGGGTGTGGAAAGTCCCCAGGCTCCCCAGCAGGCAGAAGTATGCAAAGCAT
GCATCTCAATTAGTCAGCAACCAGGTGTGGAAAGTCCCCAGGCTCCCCAGCAGGCAGAAGTATGCAAAGC
ATGCATCTCAATTAGTCAGCAACCATAGTCCCGCCCCTAACTCCGCCCATCCCGCCCCTAACTCCGCCCA
GTTCCGCCCATTCTCCGCCCCATGGCTGACTAATTTTTTTTATTTATGCAGAGGCCGAGGCCGCCTCTGC
CTCTGAGCTATTCCAGAAGTAGTGAGGAGGCTTTTTTGGAGGCCTAGGCTTTTGCAAAAAGCTCCCGGGA
GCTTGTATATCCATTTTCGGATCTGATCAGCACGTGTTGACAATTAATCATCGGCATAGTATATCGGCAT
AGTATAATACGACAAGGTGAGGAACTAAACCATGACCGAGTACAAGCCCACGGTGCGCCTCGCCACCCGC
GACGACGTCCCCAGGGCCGTACGCACCCTCGCCGCCGCGTTCGCCGACTACCCCGCCACGCGCCACACCG
TCGATCCGGACCGCCACATCGAGCGGGTCACCGAGCTGCAAGAACTCTTCCTCACGCGCGTCGGGCTCGA
CATCGGCAAGGTGTGGGTCGCGGACGACGGCGCCGCGGTGGCGGTCTGGACCACGCCGGAGAGCGTCGAA
GCGGGGGCGGTGTTCGCCGAGATCGGCCCGCGCATGGCCGAGTTGAGCGGTTCCCGGCTGGCCGCGCAGC
AACAGATGGAAGGCCTCCTGGCGCCGCACCGGCCCAAGGAGCCCGCGTGGTTCCTGGCCACCGTCGGCGT
CTCGCCCGACCACCAGGGCAAGGGTCTGGGCAGCGCCGTCGTGCTCCCCGGAGTGGAGGCGGCCGAGCGC
GCCGGGGTGCCCGCCTTCCTGGAGACATCCGCGCCCCGCAACCTCCCCTTCTACGAGCGGCTCGGCTTCA
CCGTCACCGCCGACGTCGAGGTGCCCGAAGGACCGCGCACCTGGTGCATGACCCGCAAGCCCGGTGCCTG
ACACGTGCTACGAGATTTCGATTCCACCGCCGCCTTCTATGAAAGGTTGGGCTTCGGAATCGTTTTCCGG
GACGCCGGCTGGATGATCCTCCAGCGCGGGGATCTCATGCTGGAGTTCTTCGCCCACCCCAACTTGTTTA
TTGCAGCTTATAATGGTTACAAATAAAGCAATAGCATCACAAATTTCACAAATAAAGCATTTTTTTCACT
GCATTCTAGTTGTGGTTTGTCCAAACTCATCAATGTATCTTATCATGTCTGTATACCGTCGACCTCTAGC
TAGAGCTTGGCGTAATCATGGTCATTACCAATGCTTAATCAGTGAGGCACCTATCTCAGCGATCTGTCTA
TTTCGTTCATCCATAGTTGCCTGACTCCCCGTCGTGTAGATAACTACGATACGGGAGGGCTTACCATCTG
GCCCCAGCGCTGCGATGATACCGCGAGAACCACGCTCACCGGCTCCGGATTTATCAGCAATAAACCAGCC
AGCCGGAAGGGCCGAGCGCAGAAGTGGTCCTGCAACTTTATCCGCCTCCATCCAGTCTATTAATTGTTGC
CGGGAAGCTAGAGTAAGTAGTTCGCCAGTTAATAGTTTGCGCAACGTTGTTGCCATCGCTACAGGCATCG
TGGTGTCACGCTCGTCGTTTGGTATGGCTTCATTCAGCTCCGGTTCCCAACGATCAAGGCGAGTTACATG
ATCCCCCATGTTGTGCAAAAAAGCGGTTAGCTCCTTCGGTCCTCCGATCGTTGTCAGAAGTAAGTTGGCC
GCAGTGTTATCACTCATGGTTATGGCAGCACTGCATAATTCTCTTACTGTCATGCCATCCGTAAGATGCT
TTTCTGTGACTGGTGAGTACTCAACCAAGTCATTCTGAGAATAGTGTATGCGGCGACCGAGTTGCTCTTG
CCCGGCGTCAATACGGGATAATACCGCGCCACATAGCAGAACTTTAAAAGTGCTCATCATTGGAAAACGT
TCTTCGGGGCGAAAACTCTCAAGGATCTTACCGCTGTTGAGATCCAGTTCGATGTAACCCACTCGTGCAC
CCAACTGATCTTCAGCATCTTTTACTTTCACCAGCGTTTCTGGGTGAGCAAAAACAGGAAGGCAAAATGC
CGCAAAAAAGGGAATAAGGGCGACACGGAAATGTTGAATACTCATATTCTTCCTTTTTCAATATTATTGA
AGCATTTATCAGGGTTATTGTCTCATGAGCGGATACATATTTGAATGTATTTAGAAAAATAAACAAATAG
GGGTCAGTGTTACAACCAATTAACCAATTCTGAACATTATCGCGAGCCCATTTATACCTGAATATGGCTC
ATAACACCCCTTGCTCATGACCAAAATCCCTTAACGTGAGTTACGCGCGCGTCGTTCCACTGAGCGTCAG
ACCCCGTAGAAAAGATCAAAGGATCTTCTTGAGATCCTTTTTTTCTGCGCGTAATCTGCTGCTTGCAAAC
AAAAAAACCACCGCTACCAGCGGTGGTTTGTTTGCCGGATCAAGAGCTACCAACTCTTTTTCCGAAGGTA
ACTGGCTTCAGCAGAGCGCAGATACCAAATACTGTTCTTCTAGTGTAGCCGTAGTTAGCCCACCACTTCA
AGAACTCTGTAGCACCGCCTACATACCTCGCTCTGCTAATCCTGTTACCAGTGGCTGCTGCCAGTGGCGA
TAAGTCGTGTCTTACCGGGTTGGACTCAAGACGATAGTTACCGGATAAGGCGCAGCGGTCGGGCTGAACG
GGGGGTTCGTGCACACAGCCCAGCTTGGAGCGAACGACCTACACCGAACTGAGATACCTACAGCGTGAGC
TATGAGAAAGCGCCACGCTTCCCGAAGGGAGAAAGGCGGACAGGTATCCGGTAAGCGGCAGGGTCGGAAC
AGGAGAGCGCACGAGGGAGCTTCCAGGGGGAAACGCCTGGTATCTTTATAGTCCTGTCGGGTTTCGCCAC
CTCTGACTTGAGCGTCGATTTTTGTGATGCTCGTCAGGGGGGCGGAGCCTATGGAAAAACGCCAGCAACG
CGGCCTTTTTACGGTTCCTGGCCTTTTGCTGGCCTTTTGCTCACATGTTCTTTCCTGCGTTATCCCCTGA
TTCTGTGGATAACCGTATTACCGCCTTTGAGTGAGCTGATACCGCTCGCCGCAGCCGAACGACCGAGCGC
AGCGAGTCAGTGAGCGAGGAAGCGGAAGGCGAGAGTAGGGAACTGCCAGGCATCAAACTAAGCAGAAGGC
CCCTGACGGATGGCCTTTTTGCGTTTCTACAAACTCTTTCTGTGTTGTAAAACGACGGCCAGTCTTAAGC
TCGGGCCCCCTGGGCGGTTCTGATAACGAGTAATCGTTAATCCGCAAATAACGTAAAAACCCGCTTCGGC
GGGTTTTTTTATGGGGGGAGTTTAGGGAAAGAGCATTTGTCAGAATATTTAAGGGCGCCTGTCACTTTGC
TTGATATATGAGAATTATTTAACCTTATAAATGAGAAAAAAGCAACGCACTTTAAATAAGATACGTTGCT
TTTTCGATTGATGAACACCTATAATTAAACTATTCATCTATTATTTATGATTTTTTGTATATACAATATT
TCTAGTTTGTTAAAGAGAATTAAGAAAATAAATCTCGAAAATAATAAAGGGAAAATCAGTTTTTGATATC
AAAATTATACATGTCAACGATAATACAAAATATAATACAAACTATAAGATGTTATCAGTATTTATTATCA
TTTAGAATAAATTTTGTGTCGCCCTTAATTGTGAGCGGATAACAATTACGAGCTTCATGCACAGTGGCGT
TGACTCAATATTGGCCATTAGCCATATTATTCATTGGTTATATAGCATAAATCAATATTGGCTATTGGCC
ATTGCATACGTTGTATCTATATCATAATATGTACATTTATATTGGCTCATGTCCAATATGACCGCCATGT
T
