>Addgene plasmid #157351 | pD649-HAsp-IL6R-COMP5AP-AviTag-9xHis | depositor partial sequence | sequence record 303812 | insert (extracellular domain)
TTGGCTCCTAGAAGATGTCCTGCTCAAGAGGTGGCCAGAGGCGTGTTGACATCTCTGCCTGGCGATAGCG
TGACCCTGACATGTCCTGGCGTGGAACCTGAGGATAATGCCACCGTGCACTGGGTGCTGAGAAAACCTGC
TGCCGGATCTCATCCTAGCAGATGGGCCGGAATGGGCCGTAGACTGCTGCTGAGATCTGTCCAGCTGCAC
GACAGCGGCAACTACAGCTGTTATAGAGCCGGCAGACCAGCCGGCACAGTGCATCTGCTTGTTGACGTGC
CACCTGAGGAACCCCAGCTGAGCTGCTTTAGAAAGAGCCCTCTGAGCAACGTCGTGTGCGAGTGGGGACC
TAGAAGCACCCCTAGCCTGACAACAAAAGCCGTGCTGCTCGTGCGGAAGTTCCAGAATAGCCCTGCCGAG
GACTTCCAAGAGCCTTGCCAGTACAGCCAAGAGAGCCAGAAGTTCAGCTGTCAGCTGGCCGTGCCTGAGG
GCGATAGCAGCTTCTACATCGTGTCTATGTGCGTGGCCAGCAGCGTGGGCAGCAAGTTTAGCAAGACCCA
GACCTTCCAAGGCTGCGGCATTCTGCAACCCGATCCTCCAGCCAATATCACCGTGACCGCCGTGGCCAGA
AATCCCAGATGGCTGTCTGTGACCTGGCAGGACCCTCACAGCTGGAACAGCAGCTTTTACCGGCTGAGAT
TCGAGCTGCGGTACAGAGCCGAGAGAAGCAAGACCTTCACCACCTGGATGGTCAAGGACCTGCAGCACCA
CTGCGTGATCCATGATGCTTGGAGCGGACTGAGACACGTGGTGCAGCTGAGAGCCCAAGAGGAATTTGGA
CAAGGCGAGTGGTCCGAATGGTCCCCTGAAGCTATGGGCACCCCTTGGACAGAGAGCAGAAGCCCTCCTG
CCGAGAATGAGGTGTCAACACCTATGCAGGCCCTGACCACCAACAAGGACGACGACAACATCCTGTTCAG
AGACAGCGCCAATGCCACCAGCCTGCCTGTGCAGGATTCTAGCTCTGTGCCTCTGCCT
